>Addgene plasmid #97210 | pGF1-4eCOL2A1 | depositor full sequence | sequence record 178875 | Full sequence (insert in CAPS)
ACGCGTGTAGTCTTATGCAATACTCTTGTAGTCTTGCAACATGGTAACGATGAGTTAGCAACATGCCTTA
CAAGGAGAGAAAAAGCACCGTGCATGCCGATTGGTGGAAGTAAGGTGGTACGATCGTGCCTTATTAGGAA
GGCAACAGACGGGTCTGACATGGATTGGACGAACCACTGAATTGCCGCATTGCAGAGATATTGTATTTAA
GTGCCTAGCTCGATACAATAAACGGGTCTCTCTGGTTAGACCAGATCTGAGCCTGGGAGCTCTCTGGCTA
ACTAGGGAACCCACTGCTTAAGCCTCAATAAAGCTTGCCTTGAGTGCTTCAAGTAGTGTGTGCCCGTCTG
TTGTGTGACTCTGGTAACTAGAGATCCCTCAGACCCTTTTAGTCAGTGTGGAAAATCTCTAGCAGTGGCG
CCCGAACAGGGACCTGAAAGCGAAAGGGAAACCAGAGCTCTCTCGACGCAGGACTCGGCTTGCTGAAGCG
CGCACGGCAAGAGGCGAGGGGCGGCGACTGGTGAGTACGCCAAAAATTTTGACTAGCGGAGGCTAGAAGG
AGAGAGATGGGTGCGAGAGCGTCAGTATTAAGCGGGGGAGAATTAGATCGCGATGGGAAAAAATTCGGTT
AAGGCCAGGGGGAAAGAAAAAATATAAATTAAAACATATAGTATGGGCAAGCAGGGAGCTAGAACGATTC
GCAGTTAATCCTGGCCTGTTAGAAACATCAGAAGGCTGTAGACAAATACTGGGACAGCTACAACCATCCC
TTCAGACAGGATCAGAAGAACTTAGATCATTATATAATACAGTAGCAACCCTCTATTGTGTGCATCAAAG
GATAGAGATAAAAGACACCAAGGAAGCTTTAGACAAGATAGAGGAAGAGCAAAACAAAAGTAAGACCACC
GCACAGCAAGCGGCCGCTGATCTTCAGACCTGGAGGAGGAGATATGAGGGACAATTGGAGAAGTGAATTA
TATAAATATAAAGTAGTAAAAATTGAACCATTAGGAGTAGCACCCACCAAGGCAAAGAGAAGAGTGGTGC
AGAGAGAAAAAAGAGCAGTGGGAATAGGAGCTTTGTTCCTTGGGTTCTTGGGAGCAGCAGGAAGCACTAT
GGGCGCAGCCTCAATGACGCTGACGGTACAGGCCAGACAATTATTGTCTGGTATAGTGCAGCAGCAGAAC
AATTTGCTGAGGGCTATTGAGGCGCAACAGCATCTGTTGCAACTCACAGTCTGGGGCATCAAGCAGCTCC
AGGCAAGAATCCTGGCTGTGGAAAGATACCTAAAGGATCAACAGCTCCTGGGGATTTGGGGTTGCTCTGG
AAAACTCATTTGCACCACTGCTGTGCCTTGGAATGCTAGTTGGAGTAATAAATCTCTGGAACAGATTGGA
ATCACACGACCTGGATGGAGTGGGACAGAGAAATTAACAATTACACAAGCTTAATACACTCCTTAATTGA
AGAATCGCAAAACCAGCAAGAAAAGAATGAACAAGAATTATTGGAATTAGATAAATGGGCAAGTTTGTGG
AATTGGTTTAACATAACAAATTGGCTGTGGTATATAAAATTATTCATAATGATAGTAGGAGGCTTGGTAG
GTTTAAGAATAGTTTTTGCTGTACTTTCTATAGTGAATAGAGTTAGGCAGGGATATTCACCATTATCGTT
TCAGACCCACCTCCCAACCCCGAGGGGACCCGACAGGCCCGAAGGAATAGAAGAAGAAGGTGGAGAGAGA
GACAGAGACAGATCCATTCGATTAGTGAACGGATCTCGACGGTATCGGTTAACTTTTAAAAGAAAAGGGG
GGATTGGGGGGTACAGTGCAGGGGAAAGAATAGTAGACATAATAGCAACAGACATACAAACTAAAGAATT
ACAAAAACAAATTACAAAATTCAAAATTTTATCGATGAATTCTAGAACTAGTCTGTGAATCGGGCTCTGT
GTGCGCTCGAGAAAAGCCCCATTCATGAGAGCTGTGAATCGGGCTCTGTGTGCGCTCGAGAAAAGCCCCA
TTCATGAGAGCTGTGAATCGGGCTCTGTGTGCGCTCGAGAAAAGCCCCATTCATGAGAGCTGTGAATCGG
GCTCTGTGTGCGCTCGAGAAAAGCCCCATTCATGAGAGCTAGCCGGCTTGGGCAGGTGCGGGCACTGGCA
GGGCCCAGGCGGGCTCCGGGGGCGGGCGGTTCAGGTTACAGCCCAGCTGGGGGCAGGGGGCGGCCCGCGG
TTTGGGCGAGTTCGCCAGCCTCGAAAGGGGCCGGGCGCATATAACGGGCGCCGCGGCGGGGAGAAGACGC
AGAGCGCTGCTGGGCTGCCGGGTCTCCCGCTTCGGATCCGCCACCATGCCCGCCATGAAGATCGAGTGCC
GCATCACCGGCACCCTGAACGGCGTGGAGTTCGAGCTGGTGGGCGGCGGAGAGGGCACCCCCGAGCAGGG
CCGCATGACCAACAAGATGAAGAGCACCAAAGGCGCCCTGACCTTCAGCCCCTACCTGCTGAGCCACGTG
ATGGGCTACGGCTTCTACCACTTCGGCACCTACCCCAGCGGCTACGAGAACCCCTTCCTGCACGCCATCA
ACAACGGCGGCTACACCAACACCCGCATCGAGAAGTACGAGGACGGCGGCGTGCTGCACGTGAGCTTCAG
CTACCGCTACGAGGCCGGCCGCGTGATCGGCGACTTCAAGGTGGTGGGCACCGGCTTCCCCGAGGACAGC
GTGATCTTCACCGACAAGATCATCCGCAGCAACGCCACCGTGGAGCACCTGCACCCCATGGGCGATAACG
TGCTGGTGGGCAGCTTCGCCCGCACCTTCAGCCTGCGCGACGGCGGCTACTACAGCTTCGTGGTGGACAG
CCACATGCACTTCAAGAGCGCCATCCACCCCAGCATCCTGCAGAACGGGGGCCCCATGTTCGCCTTCCGC
CGCGTGGAGGAGCTGCACAGCAACACCGAGCTGGGCATCGTGGAGTACCAGCACGCCTTCAAGACCCCCA
TCGCCTTCGCCAGATCTCGAGATATCAGCCATGGCTTCCCGCCGGCGGTGGCGGCGCAGGATGATGGCAC
GCTGCCCATGTCTTGTGCCCAGGAGAGCGGGATGGACCGTCACCCTGCAGCCTGTGCTTCTGCTAGGATC
AATGTGACCGGTGAGGGCAGAGGAAGTCTTCTAACATGCGGTGACGTGGAGGAGAATCCCGGCCCTTCCG
GTATGGAAGACGCCAAAAACATAAAGAAAGGCCCGGCGCCATTCTATCCGCTAGAGGATGGAACCGCTGG
AGAGCAACTGCATAAGGCTATGAAGAGATACGCCCTGGTTCCTGGAACAATTGCTTTTACAGATGCACAT
ATCGAGGTGAACATCACGTACGCGGAATACTTCGAAATGTCCGTTCGGTTGGCAGAAGCTATGAAACGAT
ATGGGCTGAATACAAATCACAGAATCGTCGTATGCAGTGAAAACTCTCTTCAATTCTTTATGCCGGTGTT
GGGCGCGTTATTTATCGGAGTTGCAGTTGCGCCCGCGAACGACATTTATAATGAACGTGAATTGCTCAAC
AGTATGAACATTTCGCAGCCTACCGTAGTGTTTGTTTCCAAAAAGGGGTTGCAAAAAATTTTGAACGTGC
AAAAAAAATTACCAATAATCCAGAAAATTATTATCATGGATTCTAAAACGGATTACCAGGGATTTCAGTC
GATGTACACGTTCGTCACATCTCATCTACCTCCCGGTTTTAATGAATACGATTTTGTACCAGAGTCCTTT
GATCGTGACAAAACAATTGCACTGATAATGAACTCCTCTGGATCTACTGGGTTACCTAAGGGTGTGGCCC
TTCCGCATAGAACTGCCTGCGTCAGATTCTCGCATGCCAGAGATCCTATTTTTGGCAATCAAATCATTCC
GGATACTGCGATTTTAAGTGTTGTTCCATTCCATCACGGTTTTGGAATGTTTACTACACTCGGATATTTG
ATATGTGGATTTCGAGTCGTCTTAATGTATAGATTTGAAGAAGAGCTGTTTTTACGATCCCTTCAGGATT
ACAAAATTCAAAGTGCGTTGCTAGTACCAACCCTATTTTCATTCTTCGCCAAAAGCACTCTGATTGACAA
ATACGATTTATCTAATTTACACGAAATTGCTTCTGGGGGCGCACCTCTTTCGAAAGAAGTCGGGGAAGCG
GTTGCAAAACGCTTCCATCTTCCAGGGATACGACAAGGATATGGGCTCACTGAGACTACATCAGCTATTC
TGATTACACCCGAGGGGGATGATAAACCGGGCGCGGTCGGTAAAGTTGTTCCATTTTTTGAAGCGAAGGT
TGTGGATCTGGATACCGGGAAAACGCTGGGCGTTAATCAGAGAGGCGAATTATGTGTCAGAGGACCTATG
ATTATGTCCGGTTATGTAAACAATCCGGAAGCGACCAACGCCTTGATTGACAAGGATGGATGGCTACATT
CTGGAGACATAGCTTACTGGGACGAAGACGAACACTTCTTCATAGTTGACCGCTTGAAGTCTTTAATTAA
ATACAAAGGATACCAGGTGGCCCCCGCTGAATTGGAGTCGATATTGTTACAACACCCCAACATCTTCGAC
GCGGGCGTGGCAGGTCTTCCCGACGATGACGCCGGTGAACTTCCCGCCGCCGTTGTTGTTTTGGAGCACG
GAAAGACGATGACGGAAAAAGAGATCGTGGATTACGTCGCCAGTCAAGTAACAACCGCGAAAAAGTTGCG
CGGAGGAGTTGTGTTTGTGGACGAAGTACCGAAAGGTCTTACCGGAAAACTCGACGCAAGAAAAATCAGA
GAGATCCTCATAAAGGCCAAGAAGGGCGGAAAGTCCAAATTGTAATCGACTCGACAATCAACCTCTGGAT
TACAAAATTTGTGAAAGATTGACTGGTATTCTTAACTATGTTGCTCCTTTTACGCTATGTGGATACGCTG
CTTTAATGCCTTTGTATCATGCTATTGCTTCCCGTATGGCTTTCATTTTCTCCTCCTTGTATAAATCCTG
GTTGCTGTCTCTTTATGAGGAGTTGTGGCCCGTTGTCAGGCAACGTGGCGTGGTGTGCACTGTGTTTGCT
GACGCAACCCCCACTGGTTGGGGCATTGCCACCACCTGTCAGCTCCTTTCCGGGACTTTCGCTTTCCCCC
TCCCTATTGCCACGGCGGAACTCATCGCCGCCTGCCTTGCCCGCTGCTGGACAGGGGCTCGGCTGTTGGG
CACTGACAATTCCGTGGTGTTGTCGGGGAAGCTGACGTCCTTTCCATGGCTGCTCGCCTGTGTTGCCACC
TGGATTCTGCGCGGGACGTCCTTCTGCTACGTCCCTTCGGCCCTCAATCCAGCGGACCTTCCTTCCCGCG
GCCTGCTGCCGGCTCTGCGGCCTCTTCCGCATCTTCGCCTTCGCCCTCAGACGAGTCGGATCTCCCTTTG
GGCCGCCTCCCCGCCTGGAATTAATTCGAGCTCGGTACCTTTAAGACCAATGACTTACAAGGCAGCTGTA
GATCTTAGCCACTTTTTAAAAGAAAAGGGGGGACTGGAAGGGCTAATTCACTCCCAACGAAAATAAGATC
TGCTTTTTGCTTGTACTGGGTCTCTCTGGTTAGACCAGATCTGAGCCTGGGAGCTCTCTGGCTAACTAGG
GAACCCACTGCTTAAGCCTCAATAAAGCTTGCCTTGAGTGCTTCAAGTAGTGTGTGCCCGTCTGTTGTGT
GACTCTGGTAACTAGAGATCCCTCAGACCCTTTTAGTCAGTGTGGAAAATCTCTAGCAGTAGTAGTTCAT
GTCATCTTATTATTCAGTATTTATAACTTGCAAAGAAATGAATATCAGAGAGTGAGAGGAACTTGTTTAT
TGCAGCTTATAATGGTTACAAATAAAGCAATAGCATCACAAATTTCACAAATAAAGCATTTTTTTCACTG
CATTCTAGTTGTGGTTTGTCCAAACTCATCAATGTATCTTATCATGTCTGGCTCTAGCTATCCCGCCCCT
AACTCCGCCCAGTTCCGCCCATTCTCCGCCCCATGGCTGACTAATTTTTTTTATTTATGCAGAGGCCGAG
GCCGCCTCGGCCTCTGAGCTATTCCAGAAGTAGTGAGGAGGCTTTTTTGGAGGCCTAGACTTTTGCAGAG
ACGGCCCAAATTCGTAATCATGGTCATAGCTGTTTCCTGTGTGAAATTGTTATCCGCTCACAATTCCACA
CAACATACGAGCCGGAAGCATAAAGTGTAAAGCCTGGGGTGCCTAATGAGTGAGCTAACTCACATTAATT
GCGTTGCGCTCACTGCCCGCTTTCCAGTCGGGAAACCTGTCGTGCCAGCTGCATTAATGAATCGGCCAAC
GCGCGGGGAGAGGCGGTTTGCGTATTGGGCGCTCTTCCGCTTCCTCGCTCACTGACTCGCTGCGCTCGGT
CGTTCGGCTGCGGCGAGCGGTATCAGCTCACTCAAAGGCGGTAATACGGTTATCCACAGAATCAGGGGAT
AACGCAGGAAAGAACATGTGAGCAAAAGGCCAGCAAAAGGCCAGGAACCGTAAAAAGGCCGCGTTGCTGG
CGTTTTTCCATAGGCTCCGCCCCCCTGACGAGCATCACAAAAATCGACGCTCAAGTCAGAGGTGGCGAAA
CCCGACAGGACTATAAAGATACCAGGCGTTTCCCCCTGGAAGCTCCCTCGTGCGCTCTCCTGTTCCGACC
CTGCCGCTTACCGGATACCTGTCCGCCTTTCTCCCTTCGGGAAGCGTGGCGCTTTCTCATAGCTCACGCT
GTAGGTATCTCAGTTCGGTGTAGGTCGTTCGCTCCAAGCTGGGCTGTGTGCACGAACCCCCCGTTCAGCC
CGACCGCTGCGCCTTATCCGGTAACTATCGTCTTGAGTCCAACCCGGTAAGACACGACTTATCGCCACTG
GCAGCAGCCACTGGTAACAGGATTAGCAGAGCGAGGTATGTAGGCGGTGCTACAGAGTTCTTGAAGTGGT
GGCCTAACTACGGCTACACTAGAAGGACAGTATTTGGTATCTGCGCTCTGCTGAAGCCAGTTACCTTCGG
AAAAAGAGTTGGTAGCTCTTGATCCGGCAAACAAACCACCGCTGGTAGCGGTGGTTTTTTTGTTTGCAAG
CAGCAGATTACGCGCAGAAAAAAAGGATCTCAAGAAGATCCTTTGATCTTTTCTACGGGGTCTGACGCTC
AGTGGAACGAAAACTCACGTTAAGGGATTTTGGTCATGAGATTATCAAAAAGGATCTTCACCTAGATCCT
TTTAAATTAAAAATGAAGTTTTAAATCAATCTAAAGTATATATGAGTAAACTTGGTCTGACAGTTACCAA
TGCTTAATCAGTGAGGCACCTATCTCAGCGATCTGTCTATTTCGTTCATCCATAGTTGCCTGACTCCCCG
TCGTGTAGATAACTACGATACGGGAGGGCTTACCATCTGGCCCCAGTGCTGCAATGATACCGCGAGACCC
ACGCTCACCGGCTCCAGATTTATCAGCAATAAACCAGCCAGCCGGAAGGGCCGAGCGCAGAAGTGGTCCT
GCAACTTTATCCGCCTCCATCCAGTCTATTAATTGTTGCCGGGAAGCTAGAGTAAGTAGTTCGCCAGTTA
ATAGTTTGCGCAACGTTGTTGCCATTGCTACAGGCATCGTGGTGTCACGCTCGTCGTTTGGTATGGCTTC
ATTCAGCTCCGGTTCCCAACGATCAAGGCGAGTTACATGATCCCCCATGTTGTGCAAAAAAGCGGTTAGC
TCCTTCGGTCCTCCGATCGTTGTCAGAAGTAAGTTGGCCGCAGTGTTATCACTCATGGTTATGGCAGCAC
TGCATAATTCTCTTACTGTCATGCCATCCGTAAGATGCTTTTCTGTGACTGGTGAGTACTCAACCAAGTC
ATTCTGAGAATAGTGTATGCGGCGACCGAGTTGCTCTTGCCCGGCGTCAATACGGGATAATACCGCGCCA
CATAGCAGAACTTTAAAAGTGCTCATCATTGGAAAACGTTCTTCGGGGCGAAAACTCTCAAGGATCTTAC
CGCTGTTGAGATCCAGTTCGATGTAACCCACTCGTGCACCCAACTGATCTTCAGCATCTTTTACTTTCAC
CAGCGTTTCTGGGTGAGCAAAAACAGGAAGGCAAAATGCCGCAAAAAAGGGAATAAGGGCGACACGGAAA
TGTTGAATACTCATACTCTTCCTTTTTCAATATTATTGAAGCATTTATCAGGGTTATTGTCTCATGAGCG
GATACATATTTGAATGTATTTAGAAAAATAAACAAATAGGGGTTCCGCGCACATTTCCCCGAAAAGTGCC
ACCTGACGTCTAAGAAACCATTATTATCATGACATTAACCTATAAAAATAGGCGTATCACGAGGCCCTTT
CGTCTCGCGCGTTTCGGTGATGACGGTGAAAACCTCTGACACATGCAGCTCCCGGAGACGGTCACAGCTT
GTCTGTAAGCGGATGCCGGGAGCAGACAAGCCCGTCAGGGCGCGTCAGCGGGTGTTGGCGGGTGTCGGGG
CTGGCTTAACTATGCGGCATCAGAGCAGATTGTACTGAGAGTGCACCATATGCGGTGTGAAATACCGCAC
AGATGCGTAAGGAGAAAATACCGCATCAGGCGCCATTCGCCATTCAGGCTGCGCAACTGTTGGGAAGGGC
GATCGGTGCGGGCCTCTTCGCTATTACGCCAGCTGGCGAAAGGGGGATGTGCTGCAAGGCGATTAAGTTG
GGTAACGCCAGGGTTTTCCCAGTCACGACGTTGTAAAACGACGGCCAGTGCCAAGCTG
Features (pLannotate 1.2.2; 25 found; start..end, strand, type, name):
      6..227     +  promoter       RSV promoter: Rous sarcoma virus enhancer/promoter
    234..414     +  LTR            5' LTR (truncated): truncated 5' long terminal repeat (LTR) from HIV-1
    458..583     +  misc_feature   HIV-1 Ψ: packaging signal of human immunodeficiency virus type 1
    567..930     +  CDS            HIV-1 gag (fragment): gag protein from human immunodeficiency virus 1; gag
   1025..1361    +  ncRNA          RRE: Accession: RF00036 - HIV Rev response element
   1397..1786    +  CDS            env (fragment): ENV_HV1H2 - Experimental evidence at protein level: Swiss-Prot protein existence level 1. [Transmembrane protein gp41]: Acts as a class I viral fusion protein. Under the current model, the protein has at least 3 conformational states: pre-fusion native state, pre-hairpin intermediate state, and post-fusion hairpin state. During fusion of viral and target intracellular membranes, the coiled coil regions (heptad repeats) assume a trimer-of-hairpins structure, positioning the fusion peptide in close proximity to the C-terminal region of the ectodomain. The formation of this structure appears to d
   1804..1920    +  misc_feature   cPPT/CTS: central polypurine tract and central termination sequence of HIV-1
   2356..3021    +  CDS            ppluGFP2: ppluGFP2 is a basic (constitutively fluorescent) green fluorescent protein published in 2004, derived from Pontellina plumata.
   3037..3156    +  CDS            d1EGFP (fragment): EGFP destabilized by fusion to a mutated version of residues 422-461 of mouse ornithine decarboxylase, giving an in vivo half-life of ~1 hour mammalian codon-optimized
   3223..4872    +  CDS            LUCI_PHOPY: Experimental evidence at protein level: Swiss-Prot protein existence level 1. Produces green light with a wavelength of 562 nm. From Photinus pyralis (Common eastern firefly) (Lampyris pyralis).
   4886..5474    +  misc_feature   WPRE: woodchuck hepatitis virus posttranscriptional regulatory element
   5495..5632    +  CDS            nef (fragment): NEF_HV1LA - Experimental evidence at protein level: Swiss-Prot protein existence level 1. Extracellular Nef protein targets CD4(+) T-lymphocytes for apoptosis by interacting with CXCR4 surface receptors. From Human immunodeficiency virus type 1 group M subtype B (isolate Lai) (HIV-1).
   5618..5798    +  LTR            5' LTR (truncated): truncated 5' long terminal repeat (LTR) from HIV-1
   5870..5991    +  polyA_signal   SV40 poly(A) signal: SV40 polyadenylation signal
   6010..6145    +  rep_origin     SV40 ori: SV40 origin of replication
   6207..6223    -  protein_bind   lac operator: The lac repressor binds to the lac operator to inhibit transcription in E. coli. This inhibition can be relieved by adding lactose or isopropyl-β-D-thiogalactopyranoside (IPTG). lac repressor encoded by lacI
   6231..6261    -  promoter       lac promoter: promoter for the E. coli lac operon
   6276..6297    -  protein_bind   CAP binding site: CAP binding activates transcription in the presence of cAMP. E. coli catabolite activator protein
   6310..6402    -  CDS            lacI (fragment): lac repressor; lacI; The lac repressor binds to the lac operator to inhibit transcription in E. coli. This inhibition can be relieved by adding lactose or isopropyl-β-D-thiogalactopyranoside (IPTG).
   6585..7173    -  rep_origin     ori: high-copy-number ColE1/pMB1/pBR322/pUC origin of replication
   7344..8204    -  CDS            AmpR: β-lactamase; bla; confers resistance to ampicillin, carbenicillin, and related antibiotics
   8205..8309    -  promoter       AmpR promoter: bla
   8404..8439    +  CDS            rop (fragment): Rop protein, which maintains plasmids at low copy number; rop
   8541..8640    +  misc_feature   bom (fragment): basis of mobility region from pBR322
   8646..8800    -  CDS            lacZα (fragment): LacZα fragment of β-galactosidase; lacZ fragment
