>Addgene plasmid #97210 | pGF1-4eCOL2A1 | addgene full sequence | sequence record 182599 | Addgene NGS Result
CATGAGAGCTGTGAATCGGGCTCTGTGTGCGCTCGAGAAAAGCCCCATTCATGAGAGCTAGCCGGCTTGG
GCAGGTGCGGGCACTGGCAGGGCCCAGGCGGGCTCCGGGGGCGGGCGGTTCAGGTTACAGCCCAGCTGGG
GGCAGGGGGCGGCCCGCGGTTTGGGCGAGTTCGCCAGCCTCGAAAGGGGCCGGGCGCATATAACGGGCGC
CGCGGCGGGGAGAAGACGCAGAGCGCTGCTGGGCTGCCGGGTCTCCCGCTTCGGATCCGCCACCATGCCC
GCCATGAAGATCGAGTGCCGCATCACCGGCACCCTGAACGGCGTGGAGTTCGAGCTGGTGGGCGGCGGAG
AGGGCACCCCCGAGCAGGGCCGCATGACCAACAAGATGAAGAGCACCAAAGGCGCCCTGACCTTCAGCCC
CTACCTGCTGAGCCACGTGATGGGCTACGGCTTCTACCACTTCGGCACCTACCCCAGCGGCTACGAGAAC
CCCTTCCTGCACGCCATCAACAACGGCGGCTACACCAACACCCGCATCGAGAAGTACGAGGACGGCGGCG
TGCTGCACGTGAGCTTCAGCTACCGCTACGAGGCCGGCCGCGTGATCGGCGACTTCAAGGTGGTGGGCAC
CGGCTTCCCCGAGGACAGCGTGATCTTCACCGACAAGATCATCCGCAGCAACGCCACCGTGGAGCACCTG
CACCCCATGGGCGATAACGTGCTGGTGGGCAGCTTCGCCCGCACCTTCAGCCTGCGCGACGGCGGCTACT
ACAGCTTCGTGGTGGACAGCCACATGCACTTCAAGAGCGCCATCCACCCCAGCATCCTGCAGAACGGGGG
CCCCATGTTCGCCTTCCGCCGCGTGGAGGAGCTGCACAGCAACACCGAGCTGGGCATCGTGGAGTACCAG
CACGCCTTCAAGACCCCCATCGCCTTCGCCAGATCTCGAGATATCAGCCATGGCTTCCCGCCGGCGGTGG
CGGCGCAGGATGATGGCACGCTGCCCATGTCTTGTGCCCAGGAGAGCGGGATGGACCGTCACCCTGCAGC
CTGTGCTTCTGCTAGGATCAATGTGACCGGTGAGGGCAGAGGAAGTCTTCTAACATGCGGTGACGTGGAG
GAGAATCCCGGCCCTTCCGGTATGGAAGACGCCAAAAACATAAAGAAAGGCCCGGCGCCATTCTATCCAC
TAGAGGATGGAACCGCTGGAGAGCAACTGCATAAGGCTATGAAGAGATACGCCCTGGTTCCTGGAACAAT
TGCTTTTACAGATGCACATATCGAGGTGAACATCACGTACGCGGAATACTTCGAAATGTCCGTTCGGTTG
GCAGAAGCTATGAAACGATATGGGCTGAATACAAATCACAGAATCGTCGTATGCAGTGAAAACTCTCTTC
AATTCTTTATGCCGGTGTTGGGCGCGTTATTTATCGGAGTTGCAGTTGCGCCCGCGAACGACATTTATAA
TGAACGTGAATTGCTCAACAGTATGAACATTTCGCAGCCTACCGTAGTGTTTGTTTCCAAAAAGGGGTTG
CAAAAAATTTTGAACGTGCAAAAAAAATTACCAATAATCCAGAAAATTATTATCATGGATTCTAAAACGG
ATTACCAGGGATTTCAGTCGATGTACACGTTCGTCACATCTCATCTACCTCCCGGTTTTAATGAATACGA
TTTTGTACCAGAGTCCTTTGATCGTGACAAAACAATTGCACTGATAATGAACTCCTCTGGATCTACTGGG
TTACCTAAGGGTGTGGCCCTTCCGCATAGAACTGCCTGCGTCAGATTCTCGCATGCCAGAGATCCTATTT
TTGGCAATCAAATCATTCCGGATACTGCGATTTTAAGTGTTGTTCCATTCCATCACGGTTTTGGAATGTT
TACTACACTCGGATATTTGATATGTGGATTTCGAGTCGTCTTAATGTATAGATTTGAAGAAGAGCTGTTT
TTACGATCCCTTCAGGATTACAAAATTCAAAGTGCGTTGCTAGTACCAACCCTATTTTCATTCTTCGCCA
AAAGCACTCTGATTGACAAATACGATTTATCTAATTTACACGAAATTGCTTCTGGGGGCGCACCTCTTTC
GAAAGAAGTCGGGGAGGCGGTTGCAAAACGCTTCCATCTTCCAGGGATACGACAAGGATATGGGCTCACT
GAGACTACATCAGCTATTCTGATTACACCCGAGGGGGATGATAAACCGGGCGCGGTCGGTAAAGTTGTTC
CATTTTTTGAAGCGAAGGTTGTGGATCTGGATACCGGGAAAACGCTGGGCGTTAATCAGAGAGGCGAATT
ATGTGTCAGAGGACCTATGATTATGTCCGGTTATGTAAACAATCCGGAAGCGACCAACGCCTTGATTGAC
AAGGATGGATGGCTACATTCTGGAGACATAGCTTACTGGGACGAAGACGAACACTTCTTCATAGTTGACC
GCTTGAAGTCTTTAATTAAATACAAAGGATACCAGGTGGCCCCCGCTGAATTGGAGTCGATATTGTTACA
ACACCCCAACATCTTCGACGCGGGCGTGGCAGGTCTTCCCGACGATGACGCCGGTGAACTTCCCGCCGCC
GTTGTTGTTTTGGAGCACGGAAAGACGATGACGGAAAAAGAGATCGTGGATTACGTCGCCAGTCAAGTAA
CAACCGCGAAAAAGTTGCGCGGAGGAGTTGTGTTTGTGGACGAAGTACCGAAAGGTCTTACCGGAAAACT
CGACGCAAGAAAAATCAGAGAGATCCTCATAAAGGCCAAGAAGGGCGGAAAGTCCAAATTGTAATCGACT
CGACAATCAACCTCTGGATTACAAAATTTGTGAAAGATTGACTGGTATTCTTAACTATGTTGCTCCTTTT
ACGCTATGTGGATACGCTGCTTTAATGCCTTTGTATCATGCTATTGCTTCCCGTATGGCTTTCATTTTCT
CCTCCTTGTATAAATCCTGGTTGCTGTCTCTTTATGAGGAGTTGTGGCCCGTTGTCAGGCAACGTGGCGT
GGTGTGCACTGTGTTTGCTGACGCAACCCCCACTGGTTGGGGCATTGCCACCACCTGTCAGCTCCTTTCC
GGGACTTTCGCTTTCCCCCTCCCTATTGCCACGGCGGAACTCATCGCCGCCTGCCTTGCCCGCTGCTGGA
CAGGGGCTCGGCTGTTGGGCACTGACAATTCCGTGGTGTTGTCGGGGAAGCTGACGTCCTTTCCATGGCT
GCTCGCCTGTGTTGCCACCTGGATTCTGCGCGGGACGTCCTTCTGCTACGTCCCTTCGGCCCTCAATCCA
GCGGACCTTCCTTCCCGCGGCCTGCTGCCGGCTCTGCGGCCTCTTCCGCATCTTCGCCTTCGCCCTCAGA
CGAGTCGGATCTCCCTTTGGGCCGCCTCCCCGCCTGGAATTAATTCGAGCTCGGTACCTTTAAGACCAAT
GACTTACAAGGCAGCTGTAGATCTTAGCCACTTTTTAAAAGAAAAGGGGGGACTGGAAGGGCTAATTCAC
TCCCAACGAAGATAAGATCTGCTTTTTGCTTGTACTGGGTCTCTCTGGTTAGACCAGATCTGAGCCTGGG
AGCTCTCTGGCTAACTAGGGAACCCACTGCTTAAGCCTCAATAAAGCTTGCCTTGAGTGCTTCAAGTAGT
GTGTGCCCGTCTGTTGTGTGACTCTGGTAACTAGAGATCCCTCAGACCCTTTTAGTCAGTGTGGAAAATC
TCTAGCAGTAGTAGTTCATGTCATCTTATTATTCAGTATTTATAACTTGCAAAGAAATGAATATCAGAGA
GTGAGAGGAACTTGTTTATTGCAGCTTATAATGGTTACAAATAAAGCAATAGCATCACAAATTTCACAAA
TAAAGCATTTTTTTCACTGCATTCTAGTTGTGGTTTGTCCAAACTCATCAATGTATCTTATCATGTCTGG
CTCTAGCTATCCCGCCCCTAACTCCGCCCATCCCGCCCCTAACTCCGCCCAGTTCCGCCCATTCTCCGCC
CCATGGCTGACTAATTTTTTTTATTTATGCAGAGGCCGAGGCCGCCTCGGCCTCTGAGCTATTCCAGAAG
TAGTGAGGAGGCTTTTTTGGAGGCCTAGACTTTTGCAGAGACCAAATTCGTAATCATGTCATAGCTGTTT
CCTGTGTGAAATTGTTATCCGCTCACAATTCCACACAACATACGAGCCGGAAGCATAAAGTGTAAAGCCT
GGGGTGCCTAATGAGTGAGCTAACTCACATTAATTGCGTTGCGCTCACTGCCCGCTTTCCAGTCGGGAAA
CCTGTCGTGCCAGCTGCATTAATGAATCGGCCAACGCGCGGGGAGAGGCGGTTTGCGTATTGGGCGCTCT
TCCGCTTCCTCGCTCACTGACTCGCTGCGCTCGGTCGTTCGGCTGCGGCGAGCGGTATCAGCTCACTCAA
AGGCGGTAATACGGTTATCCACAGAATCAGGGGATAACGCAGGAAAGAACATGTGAGCAAAAGGCCAGCA
AAAGGCCAGGAACCGTAAAAAGGCCGCGTTGCTGGCGTTTTTCCATAGGCTCCGCCCCCCTGACGAGCAT
CACAAAAATCGACGCTCAAGTCAGAGGTGGCGAAACCCGACAGGACTATAAAGATACCAGGCGTTTCCCC
CTGGAAGCTCCCTCGTGCGCTCTCCTGTTCCGACCCTGCCGCTTACCGGATACCTGTCCGCCTTTCTCCC
TTCGGGAAGCGTGGCGCTTTCTCATAGCTCACGCTGTAGGTATCTCAGTTCGGTGTAGGTCGTTCGCTCC
AAGCTGGGCTGTGTGCACGAACCCCCCGTTCAGCCCGACCGCTGCGCCTTATCCGGTAACTATCGTCTTG
AGTCCAACCCGGTAAGACACGACTTATCGCCACTGGCAGCAGCCACTGGTAACAGGATTAGCAGAGCGAG
GTATGTAGGCGGTGCTACAGAGTTCTTGAAGTGGTGGCCTAACTACGGCTACACTAGAAGAACAGTATTT
GGTATCTGCGCTCTGCTGAAGCCAGTTACCTTCGGAAAAAGAGTTGGTAGCTCTTGATCCGGCAAACAAA
CCACCGCTGGTAGCGGTGGTTTTTTTGTTTGCAAGCAGCAGATTACGCGCAGAAAAAAAGGATCTCAAGA
AGATCCTTTGATCTTTTCTACGGGGTCTGACGCTCAGTGGAACGAAAACTCACGTTAAGGGATTTTGGTC
ATGAGATTATCAAAAAGGATCTTCACCTAGATCCTTTTAAATTAAAAATGAAGTTTTAAATCAATCTAAA
GTATATATGAGTAAACTTGGTCTGACAGTTACCAATGCTTAATCAGTGAGGCACCTATCTCAGCGATCTG
TCTATTTCGTTCATCCATAGTTGCCTGACTCCCCGTCGTGTAGATAACTACGATACGGGAGGGCTTACCA
TCTGGCCCCAGTGCTGCAATGATACCGCGAGACCCACGCTCACCGGCTCCAGATTTATCAGCAATAAACC
AGCCAGCCGGAAGGGCCGAGCGCAGAAGTGGTCCTGCAACTTTATCCGCCTCCATCCAGTCTATTAATTG
TTGCCGGGAAGCTAGAGTAAGTAGTTCGCCAGTTAATAGTTTGCGCAACGTTGTTGCCATTGCTACAGGC
ATCGTGGTGTCACGCTCGTCGTTTGGTATGGCTTCATTCAGCTCCGGTTCCCAACGATCAAGGCGAGTTA
CATGATCCCCCATGTTGTGCAAAAAAGCGGTTAGCTCCTTCGGTCCTCCGATCGTTGTCAGAAGTAAGTT
GGCCGCAGTGTTATCACTCATGGTTATGGCAGCACTGCATAATTCTCTTACTGTCATGCCATCCGTAAGA
TGCTTTTCTGTGACTGGTGAGTACTCAACCAAGTCATTCTGAGAATAGTGTATGCGGCGACCGAGTTGCT
CTTGCCCGGCGTCAATACGGGATAATACCGCGCCACATAGCAGAACTTTAAAAGTGCTCATCATTGGAAA
ACGTTCTTCGGGGCGAAAACTCTCAAGGATCTTACCGCTGTTGAGATCCAGTTCGATGTAACCCACTCGT
GCACCCAACTGATCTTCAGCATCTTTTACTTTCACCAGCGTTTCTGGGTGAGCAAAAACAGGAAGGCAAA
ATGCCGCAAAAAAGGGAATAAGGGCGACACGGAAATGTTGAATACTCATACTCTTCCTTTTTCAATATTA
TTGAAGCATTTATCAGGGTTATTGTCTCATGAGCGGATACATATTTGAATGTATTTAGAAAAATAAACAA
ATAGGGGTTCCGCGCACATTTCCCCGAAAAGTGCCACCTGACGTCTAAGAAACCATTATTATCATGACAT
TAACCTATAAAAATAGGCGTATCACGAGGCCCTTTCGTCTCGCGCGTTTCGGTGATGACGGTGAAAACCT
CTGACACATGCAGCTCCCGGAGACGGTCACAGCTTGTCTGTAAGCGGATGCCGGGAGCAGACAAGCCCGT
CAGGGCGCGTCAGCGGGTGTTGGCGGGTGTCGGGGCTGGCTTAACTATGCGGCATCAGAGCAGATTGTAC
TGAGAGTGCACCATATGCGGTGTGAAATACCGCACAGATGCGTAAGGAGAAAATACCGCATCAGGCGCCA
TTCGCCATTCAGGCTGCGCAACTGTTGGGAAGGGCGATCGGTGCGGGCCTCTTCGCTATTACGCCAGCTG
GCGAAAGGGGGATGTGCTGCAAGGCGATTAAGTTGGGTAACGCCAGGGTTTTCCCAGTCACGACGTTGTA
AAACGACGGCCAGTGCCAAGCTGACGCGTGTAGTCTTATGCAATACTCTTGTAGTCTTGCAACATGGTAA
CGATGAGTTAGCAACATGCCTTACAAGGAGAGAAAAAGCACCGTGCATGCCGATTGGTGGAAGTAAGGTG
GTACGATCGTGCCTTATTAGGAAGGCAACAGACGGGTCTGACATGGATTGGACGAACCACTGAATTGCCG
CATTGCAGAGATATTGTATTTAAGTGCCTAGCTCGATACATAAACGGGTCTCTCTGGTTAGACCAGATCT
GAGCCTGGGAGCTCTCTGGCTAACTAGGGAACCCACTGCTTAAGCCTCAATAAAGCTTGCCTTGAGTGCT
TCAAGTAGTGTGTGCCCGTCTGTTGTGTGACTCTGGTAACTAGAGATCCCTCAGACCCTTTTAGTCAGTG
TGGAAAATCTCTAGCAGTGGCGCCCGAACAGGGACTTGAAAGCGAAAGGGAAACCAGAGGAGCTCTCTCG
ACGCAGGACTCGGCTTGCTGAAGCGCGCACGGCAAGAGGCGAGGGGCGGCGACTGGTGAGTACGCCAAAA
ATTTTGACTAGCGGAGGCTAGAAGGAGAGAGATGGGTGCGAGAGCGTCAGTATTAAGCGGGGGAGAATTA
GATCGCGATGGGAAAAAATTCGGTTAAGGCCAGGGGGAAAGAAAAAATATAAATTAAAACATATAGTATG
GGCAAGCAGGGAGCTAGAACGATTCGCAGTTAATCCTGGCCTGTTAGAAACATCAGAAGGCTGTAGACAA
ATACTGGGACAGCTACAACCATCCCTTCAGACAGGATCAGAAGAACTTAGATCATTATATAATACAGTAG
CAACCCTCTATTGTGTGCATCAAAGGATAGAGATAAAAGACACCAAGGAAGCTTTAGACAAGATAGAGGA
AGAGCAAAACAAAAGTAAGACCACCGCACAGCAAGCGGCCGCTGATCTTCAGACCTGGAGGAGGAGATAT
GAGGGACAATTGGAGAAGTGAATTATATAAATATAAAGTAGTAAAAATTGAACCATTAGGAGTAGCACCC
ACCAAGGCAAAGAGAAGAGTGGTGCAGAGAGAAAAAAGAGCAGTGGGAATAGGAGCTTTGTTCCTTGGGT
TCTTGGGAGCAGCAGGAAGCACTATGGGCGCAGCGTCAATGACGCTGACGGTACAGGCCAGACAATTATT
GTCTGGTATAGTGCAGCAGCAGAACAATTTGCTGAGGGCTATTGAGGCGCAACAGCATCTGTTGCAACTC
ACAGTCTGGGGCATCAAGCAGCTCCAGGCAAGAATCCTGGCTGTGGAAAGATACCTAAAGGATCAACAGC
TCCTGGGGATTTGGGGTTGCTCTGGAAAACTCATTTGCACCACTGCTGTGCCTTGGAATGCTAGTTGGAG
TAATAAATCTCTGGAACAGATTTGGAATCACACGACCTGGATGGAGTGGGACAGAGAAATTAACAATTAC
ACAAGCTTAATACACTCCTTAATTGAAGAATCGCAAAACCAGCAAGAAAAGAATGAACAAGAATTATTGG
AATTAGATAAATGGGCAAGTTTGTGGAATTGGTTTAACATAACAAATTGGCTGTGGTATATAAAATTATT
CATAATGATAGTAGGAGGCTTGGTAGGTTTAAGAATAGTTTTTGCTGTACTTTCTATAGTGAATAGAGTT
AGGCAGGGATATTCACCATTATCGTTTCAGACCCACCTCCCAACCCCGAGGGGACCCGACAGGCCCGAAG
GAATAGAAGAAGAAGGTGGAGAGAGAGACAGAGACAGATCCATTCGATTAGTGAACGGATCTCGACGGTA
TCGGTTAACTTTTAAAAGAAAAGGGGGGATTGGGGGGTACAGTGCAGGGGAAAGAATAGTAGACATAATA
GCAACAGACATACAAACTAAAGAATTACAAAAACAAATTACAAAATTCAAAATTTTATCGATGAATTCTA
GAACTAGTCTGTGAATCGGGCTCTGTGTGCGCTCGAGAAAAGCCCCATTCATGAGAGCTGTGAATCGGGC
TCTGTGTGCGCTCGAGAAAAGCCCCATTCATGAGAGCTGTGAATCGGGCTCTGTGTGCGCTCGAGAAAAG
CCCCATT
Features (pLannotate 1.2.2; 25 found; start..end, strand, type, name):
    275..940     +  CDS            ppluGFP2: ppluGFP2 is a basic (constitutively fluorescent) green fluorescent protein published in 2004, derived from Pontellina plumata.
    956..1075    +  CDS            d1EGFP (fragment): EGFP destabilized by fusion to a mutated version of residues 422-461 of mouse ornithine decarboxylase, giving an in vivo half-life of ~1 hour mammalian codon-optimized
   1142..2791    +  CDS            LUCI_PHOPY: Experimental evidence at protein level: Swiss-Prot protein existence level 1. Produces green light with a wavelength of 562 nm. From Photinus pyralis (Common eastern firefly) (Lampyris pyralis).
   2805..3393    +  misc_feature   WPRE: woodchuck hepatitis virus posttranscriptional regulatory element
   3414..3551    +  CDS            nef (fragment): NEF_HV1LA - Experimental evidence at protein level: Swiss-Prot protein existence level 1. Extracellular Nef protein targets CD4(+) T-lymphocytes for apoptosis by interacting with CXCR4 surface receptors. From Human immunodeficiency virus type 1 group M subtype B (isolate Lai) (HIV-1).
   3537..3717    +  LTR            5' LTR (truncated): truncated 5' long terminal repeat (LTR) from HIV-1
   3789..3910    +  polyA_signal   SV40 poly(A) signal: SV40 polyadenylation signal
   3950..4085    +  rep_origin     SV40 ori: SV40 origin of replication
   4142..4158    -  protein_bind   lac operator: The lac repressor binds to the lac operator to inhibit transcription in E. coli. This inhibition can be relieved by adding lactose or isopropyl-β-D-thiogalactopyranoside (IPTG). lac repressor encoded by lacI
   4166..4196    -  promoter       lac promoter: promoter for the E. coli lac operon
   4211..4232    -  protein_bind   CAP binding site: CAP binding activates transcription in the presence of cAMP. E. coli catabolite activator protein
   4245..4337    -  CDS            lacI (fragment): lac repressor; lacI; The lac repressor binds to the lac operator to inhibit transcription in E. coli. This inhibition can be relieved by adding lactose or isopropyl-β-D-thiogalactopyranoside (IPTG).
   4520..5108    -  rep_origin     ori: high-copy-number ColE1/pMB1/pBR322/pUC origin of replication
   5279..6139    -  CDS            AmpR: β-lactamase; bla; confers resistance to ampicillin, carbenicillin, and related antibiotics
   6140..6244    -  promoter       AmpR promoter: bla
   6339..6374    +  CDS            rop (fragment): Rop protein, which maintains plasmids at low copy number; rop
   6476..6575    +  misc_feature   bom (fragment): basis of mobility region from pBR322
   6581..6735    -  CDS            lacZα (fragment): LacZα fragment of β-galactosidase; lacZ fragment
   6749..6975    +  promoter       RSV promoter: Rous sarcoma virus enhancer/promoter
   6976..7156    +  LTR            5' LTR (truncated): truncated 5' long terminal repeat (LTR) from HIV-1
   7203..7328    +  misc_feature   HIV-1 Ψ: packaging signal of human immunodeficiency virus type 1
   7312..7675    +  CDS            HIV-1 gag (fragment): gag protein from human immunodeficiency virus 1; gag
   7821..8054    +  misc_feature   RRE: The Rev response element (RRE) of HIV-1 allows for Rev-dependent mRNA export from the nucleus to the cytoplasm.
   8431..8531    +  CDS            Rev (fragment): human immunodeficiency virus 1 (HIV-1) Rev protein; rev; enhances nuclear export of unspliced and incompletely spliced viral mRNAs
   8550..8666    +  misc_feature   cPPT/CTS: central polypurine tract and central termination sequence of HIV-1
