[The description below was written by a language model from this plasmid's Addgene catalogue record and pLannotate feature annotations shown in this document.]
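Description:
pGF1-4eCOL2A1 is an HIV-1-based lentiviral reporter plasmid built on the pGreenFire1-mCMV backbone (System Biosciences). The backbone's minimal CMV promoter was removed between the SpeI and BamHI sites and replaced by a synthesized 407 bp human COL2A1 regulatory cassette. It is propagated in E. coli through a high-copy ColE1/pUC-type origin with ampicillin selection (AmpR). The viral genome is arranged as a Tat-independent transfer vector. An RSV promoter is fused to a truncated 5' LTR and followed by the Ψ packaging signal with a gag fragment, the Rev response element and the cPPT/CTS. Downstream of the payload sit a WPRE, which enhances transcript expression, a second truncated LTR, and an SV40 poly(A) signal and SV40 origin. The annotation tool does not label the COL2A1 elements. They fall in the unannotated gap between the cPPT/CTS and the reporter coding sequence.

The insert consists of four repeats of the COL2A1 intronic enhancer (+2126/+2174) placed upstream of the core promoter (-164/+37). It drives a bicistronic reporter made up of a copepod GFP (copGFP, annotated as ppluGFP2) and firefly luciferase. The GFP is followed by a fragment matching the ornithine decarboxylase destabilization domain, consistent with the backbone's "dscGFP" designation. It is joined to the luciferase through a T2A self-cleaving peptide, which is stated in the record but not annotated. Transduced stem or progenitor cells therefore report chondrogenic differentiation by both fluorescence and bioluminescence. An NheI site between the enhancer repeats and the core promoter allows the repeats to be excised, or a further set to be added for a total of eight. The depositor sequence (8,808 nt) and the sequencing-verified record (8,827 nt) differ slightly in length and start coordinate but show the same feature layout.
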