Addgene plasmid #97210: pGF1-4eCOL2A1
Purpose: Lentiviral expression of copGFP-T2A-FLuc under control of a COL2A1-based, chondrogenesis-responsive promoter
Depositing lab: Ryan Porter. Depositing organization: Beth Israel Deaconess Medical Center. Publication: Specific, sensitive and stable reporting of human mesenchymal stromal cell chondrogenesis. De La Vega RE, Scheu M, Brown LA, Evans C, Ferreira E, Porter RM. Tissue Eng Part C Methods. 2019 Feb 6. doi: 10.1089/ten.TEC.2018.0295. PubMed 30727864.
Backbone
  Vector backbone: pGreenFire1-mCMV (pTRH1 mCMV dscGFP T2A Fluc)
  Backbone manufacturer: System Biosciences
  Backbone size w/o insert (bp): 8540
  Total vector size (bp): 8808
  Modifications to backbone: Removal of mCMV sequence (139 bp) between SpeI and BamHI sites during subcloning of COL2A1 regulatory elements
  Vector type: Mammalian Expression, Lentiviral, Luciferase
Growth in bacteria
  Bacterial resistance: Ampicillin, 100 μg/mL
  Growth temperature: 37°C
  Growth strain: NEB Stable
  Copy number: High Copy
Gene/Insert
  Gene/Insert name: 4 repeats of COL2A1 intronic enhancer (+2126/+2174) upstream of core promoter (-164/+37) (alt name: COL2A1)
  Species: H. sapiens (human)
  Insert size (bp): 407
  Entrez Gene: COL2A1 (a.k.a. ANFH, AOM, COL11A3, SEDC, STL1)
  Promoter: COL2A1 regulatory elements
  Cloning method: Restriction Enzyme; 5′ cloning site SpeI (not destroyed); 3′ cloning site BamHI (not destroyed)
  Sequencing primers: 5′ AGTGAACGGATCTCGACGGTATC; 3′ CTTCATCTTGTTGGTCATGCGGC
Resource information
  A portion of this plasmid was derived from a plasmid made by: Insert synthesized by GenScript prior to subcloning into pGreenFire1-mCMV
Terms and licenses: Academic/Nonprofit Terms; Industry Terms: Not Available to Industry
Depositor comments: This construct can be used for reporting chondrogenic differentiation by transduced stem/progenitor cells. An NheI site has been placed in between the 4 x enhancer repeats and the core COL2A1 promoter. This will allow those repeats to be removed, if desired (by SpeI and NheI digestion). It will also allow an additional set of repeats to be added (i.e., increasing the total to 8) after NheI digestion of the destination vector.
How to cite: pGF1-4eCOL2A1 was a gift from Ryan Porter (Addgene plasmid # 97210 ; http://n2t.net/addgene:97210 ; RRID:Addgene_97210)
